Addgene plasmid #228561: Aquamarine-LC3B G120A-TdLanYFP
Purpose: Encodes an uncleavable version of the LC3B biosensor. Mutated LC3B is flanked by the Aquamarine/TdLanYFP donor/accpetor FRET pair and under the control of the CMV promoter
Depositing lab: Giulia Bertolin. Depositing organization: CNRS, Delegation Bretagne et Pays de la Loire. Publication: The LC3B FRET biosensor monitors the modes of action of ATG4B during autophagy in living cells. Gokerkucuk EB, Cheron A, Tramier M, Bertolin G. Autophagy. 2023 Aug;19(8):2275-2295. doi: 10.1080/15548627.2023.2179845. Epub 2023 Feb 22. PubMed 36814061.
Backbone
  Vector backbone: pCMV
  Vector type: Mammalian Expression
  Selectable markers: Neomycin (select with G418)
Growth in bacteria
  Bacterial resistance: Kanamycin, 50 μg/mL
  Growth temperature: 37°C
  Growth strain: DH5alpha
  Copy number: High Copy
Gene/Insert
  Gene/Insert name: MAP1LC3B (alt name: LC3B)
  Species: H. sapiens (human)
  Entrez Gene: MAP1LC3B (a.k.a. ATG8F, LC3B, MAP1A/1BLC3, MAP1LC3B-a)
  Promoter: CMV
  Tag / fusion protein: TdLanYFP (C terminal on insert); Aquamarine (N terminal on insert)
  Cloning method: Gibson Cloning
  Sequencing primers: 5′ CMV
Terms and licenses: Academic/Nonprofit Terms; Industry Terms: Not Available to Industry
How to cite: Aquamarine-LC3B G120A-TdLanYFP was a gift from Giulia Bertolin (Addgene plasmid # 228561 ; http://n2t.net/addgene:228561 ; RRID:Addgene_228561)
