[The description below was written by a language model from this plasmid's Addgene catalogue record and pLannotate feature annotations shown in this document.]
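Description:
Aquamarine-LC3B G120A-TdLanYFP is a 6.5 kb mammalian expression plasmid on a pCMV backbone that encodes a non-cleavable control version of a FRET-based LC3B biosensor. It is maintained at high copy in E. coli through a ColE1/pUC-type origin and also carries an f1 phage origin. A single Tn5 aminoglycoside phosphotransferase gene (NeoR/KanR) is driven by tandem bacterial (bla) and SV40 early promoters and terminated by the HSV TK polyadenylation signal. It therefore confers kanamycin resistance in bacteria and G418 resistance in transfected mammalian cells. The short ble, bGH poly(A) and SV40 large T antigen matches in the annotation are only fragments, most likely backbone remnants rather than functional elements.

The payload is one open reading frame under the human CMV immediate-early enhancer and promoter, ending at an SV40 polyadenylation signal. Human MAP1LC3B is fused at its N terminus to the cyan fluorescent protein Aquamarine, which acts as the FRET donor. At its C terminus it is fused to TdLanYFP, annotated as two consecutive dLanYFP coding units forming a tandem dimer of the yellow Branchiostoma lanceolatum protein, which acts as the acceptor. In the parental sensor, ATG4B normally processes LC3B at its C-terminal glycine 120, which would separate the acceptor from the donor and abolish FRET. The G120A substitution blocks this cleavage, so donor and acceptor remain linked. The record describes the construct as the uncleavable form of the biosensor, which suits it as a reference or negative control when monitoring ATG4B-dependent LC3B priming during autophagy in living cells.
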