Features (pLannotate 1.2.2; 17 found; start..end, strand, type, name):
    437..589     +  CDS            ble (fragment): BLE_KLEPN - Experimental evidence at protein level: Swiss-Prot protein existence level 1. Binding protein with a strong affinity to the bleomycin family of antibiotics. Binds to CL990; an antimitotic-antibiotic compound. From Klebsiella pneumoniae.
    648..695     +  polyA_signal   HSV TK poly(A) signal: herpes simplex virus thymidine kinase polyadenylation signal (Cole and Stacy, 1985)
    786..802     -  polyA_signal   bGH poly(A) signal (fragment): bovine growth hormone polyadenylation signal
   1024..1612    +  rep_origin     ori: high-copy-number ColE1/pMB1/pBR322/pUC origin of replication
   1787..2090    +  enhancer       CMV enhancer: human cytomegalovirus immediate early enhancer
   2091..2294    +  promoter       CMV promoter: human cytomegalovirus (CMV) immediate early promoter
   2339..3055    +  CDS            Aquamarine: Aquamarine is a basic (constitutively fluorescent) cyan fluorescent protein published in 2013, derived from Aequorea victoria. It has very low acid sensitivity.
   3071..3445    +  CDS            LC3B: human LC3 protein; MAP1LC3B; Atg8 family member found on autophagosomes
   3452..4138    +  CDS            dLanYFP: dLanYFP is a basic (constitutively fluorescent) green/yellow fluorescent protein published in 2013, derived from Branchiostoma lanceolatum.
   4175..4870    +  CDS            dLanYFP: dLanYFP is a basic (constitutively fluorescent) green/yellow fluorescent protein published in 2013, derived from Branchiostoma lanceolatum.
   4882..4906    +  misc_feature   MCS (fragment): multiple cloning site
   4923..5007    +  CDS            large T antigen (fragment): large T antigen from SV40 (simian virus 40)
   5030..5151    +  polyA_signal   SV40 poly(A) signal: SV40 polyadenylation signal
   5185..5613    -  rep_origin     f1 ori (sequence partly withheld): f1 bacteriophage origin of replication; arrow indicates direction of (+) strand synthesis
   5640..5744    +  promoter       AmpR promoter: bla
   5746..6103    +  promoter       SV40 promoter: SV40 enhancer and early promoter
   6138..416     +  CDS            NeoR/KanR (across the origin): aminoglycoside phosphotransferase from Tn5; aph(3')-II (or nptII); confers resistance to neomycin, kanamycin, and G418 (Geneticin®)
>Addgene plasmid #228561 | Aquamarine-LC3B G120A-TdLanYFP | addgene full sequence | sequence record 457344 | Addgene NGS Result
ATCCGGCTACCTGCCCATTCGACCACCAAGCGAAACATCGCATCGAGCGAGCACGTACTCGGATGGAAGC
CGGTCTTGTCGATCAGGATGATCTGGACGAAGAGCATCAGGGGCTCGCGCCAGCCGAACTGTTCGCCAGG
CTCAAGGCGAGCATGCCCGACGGCGAGGATCTCGTCGTGACCCATGGCGATGCCTGCTTGCCGAATATCA
TGGTGGAAAATGGCCGCTTTTCTGGATTCATCGACTGTGGCCGGCTGGGTGTGGCGGACCGCTATCAGGA
CATAGCGTTGGCTACCCGTGATATTGCTGAAGAGCTTGGCGGCGAATGGGCTGACCGCTTCCTCGTGCTT
TACGGTATCGCCGCTCCCGATTCGCAGCGCATCGCCTTCTATCGCCTTCTTGACGAGTTCTTCTGAGCGG
GACTCTGGGGTTCGAAATGACCGACCAAGCGACGCCCAACCTGCCATCACGAGATTTCGATTCCACCGCC
GCCTTCTATGAAAGGTTGGGCTTCGGAATCGTTTTCCGGGACGCCGGCTGGATGATCCTCCAGCGCGGGG
ATCTCATGCTGGAGTTCTTCGCCCACCCTAGGGGGAGGCTAACTGAAACACGGAAGGAGACAATACCGGA
AGGAACCCGCGCTATGACGGCAATAAAAAGACAGAATAAAACGCACGGTGTTGGGTCGTTTGTTCATAAA
CGCGGGGTTCGGTCCCAGGGCTGGCACTCTGTCGATACCCCACCGAGACCCCATTGGGGCCAATACGCCC
GCGTTTCTTCCTTTTCCCCACCCCACCCCCCAAGTTCGGGTGAAGGCCCAGGGCTCGCAGCCAACGTCGG
GGCGGCAGGCCCTGCCATAGCCTCAGGTTACTCATATATACTTTAGATTGATTTAAAACTTCATTTTTAA
TTTAAAAGGATCTAGGTGAAGATCCTTTTTGATAATCTCATGACCAAAATCCCTTAACGTGAGTTTTCGT
TCCACTGAGCGTCAGACCCCGTAGAAAAGATCAAAGGATCTTCTTGAGATCCTTTTTTTCTGCGCGTAAT
CTGCTGCTTGCAAACAAAAAAACCACCGCTACCAGCGGTGGTTTGTTTGCCGGATCAAGAGCTACCAACT
CTTTTTCCGAAGGTAACTGGCTTCAGCAGAGCGCAGATACCAAATACTGTTCTTCTAGTGTAGCCGTAGT
TAGGCCACCACTTCAAGAACTCTGTAGCACCGCCTACATACCTCGCTCTGCTAATCCTGTTACCAGTGGC
TGCTGCCAGTGGCGATAAGTCGTGTCTTACCGGGTTGGACTCAAGACGATAGTTACCGGATAAGGCGCAG
CGGTCGGGCTGAACGGGGGGTTCGTGCACACAGCCCAGCTTGGAGCGAACGACCTACACCGAACTGAGAT
ACCTACAGCGTGAGCTATGAGAAAGCGCCACGCTTCCCGAAGGGAGAAAGGCGGACAGGTATCCGGTAAG
CGGCAGGGTCGGAACAGGAGAGCGCACGAGGGAGCTTCCAGGGGGAAACGCCTGGTATCTTTATAGTCCT
GTCGGGTTTCGCCACCTCTGACTTGAGCGTCGATTTTTGTGATGCTCGTCAGGGGGGCGGAGCCTATGGA
AAAACGCCAGCAACGCGGCCTTTTTACGGTTCCTGGCCTTTTGCTGGCCTTTTGCTCACATGTTCTTTCC
TGCGTTATCCCCTGATTCTGTGGATAACCGTATTACCGCCATGCATTAGTTATTAATAGTAATCAATTAC
GGGGTCATTAGTTCATAGCCCATATATGGAGTTCCGCGTTACATAACTTACGGTAAATGGCCCGCCTGGC
TGACCGCCCAACGACCCCCGCCCATTGACGTCAATAATGACGTATGTTCCCATAGTAACGCCAATAGGGA
CTTTCCATTGACGTCAATGGGTGGAGTATTTACGGTAAACTGCCCACTTGGCAGTACATCAAGTGTATCA
TATGCCAAGTACGCCCCCTATTGACGTCAATGACGGTAAATGGCCCGCCTGGCATTATGCCCAGTACATG
ACCTTATGGGACTTTCCTACTTGGCAGTACATCTACGTATTAGTCATCGCTATTACCATGGTGATGCGGT
TTTGGCAGTACATCAATGGGCGTGGATAGCGGTTTGACTCACGGGGATTTCCAAGTCTCCACCCCATTGA
CGTCAATGGGAGTTTGTTTTGGCACCAAAATCAACGGGACTTTCCAAAATGTCGTAACAACTCCGCCCCA
TTGACGCAAATGGGCGGTAGGCGTGTACGGTGGGAGGTCTATATAAGCAGAGCTGGTTTAGTGAACCGTC
AGATCCGCTAGCGCTACCGGTCGCCACCATGGTGAGCAAGGGCGAGGAGCTGTTCACCGGGGTGGTGCCC
ATCCTGGTCGAGCTGGACGGCGACGTAAACGGCCACAAGTTCAGCGTGTCCGGCGAGGGCGAGGGCGATG
CCACCTACGGCAAGCTGACCCTGAAGTTCATCTGCACCACCGGCAAGCTGCCCGTGCCCTGGCCCACCCT
CGTGACCACCCTGAGCTGGGGCGTGCAGTGCTTCAGCCGCTACCCCGACCACATGAAGCAGCACGACTTC
TTCAAGTCCGCCATGCCCGAAGGCTACGTCCAGGAGCGCACCATCTTCTTCAAGGACGACGGCAACTACA
AGACCCGCGCCGAGGTGAAGTTCGAGGGCGACACCCTGGTGAACCGCATCGAGCTGAAGGGCATCGACTT
CAAGGAGGACGGCAACATCCTGGGGCACAAGCTGGAGTACAACTACATCAGCGGCAACGTCTATATCACC
GCCGACAAGCAGAAGAACGGCATCAAGGCCAACTTCAAGATCCGCCACAACATCGAGGACGGCAGCGTGC
AGCTCGCCGACCACTACCAGCAGAACACCCCCATCGGCGACGGCCCCGTGCTGCTGCCCGACAACCACTA
CCTGAGCACCCAGTCCGCCCTGAGCAAAGACCCCAACGAGAAGCGCGATCACATGGTCCTGCTGGAGTTC
GTGACCGCCGCCGGGATCACTCTCGGCATGGACGAGCTGTACAAGTCCGGACTCAGATCTATGCCGTCGG
AGAAGACCTTCAAGCAGCGCCGCACCTTCGAACAAAGAGTAGAAGATGTCCGACTTATTCGAGAGCAGCA
TCCAACCAAAATCCCGGTGATAATAGAACGATACAAGGGTGAGAAGCAGCTTCCTGTTCTGGATAAAACA
AAGTTCCTTGTACCTGACCATGTCAACATGAGTGAGCTCATCAAGATAATTAGAAGGCGCTTACAGCTCA
ATGCTAATCAGGCCTTCTTCCTGTTGGTGAACGGACACAGCATGGTCAGCGTCTCCACACCAATCTCAGA
GGTGTATGAGAGTGAGAAAGATGAAGATGGATTCCTGTACATGGTCTACGCCTCCCAGGAGACGTTCGCG
ATGAAATTGTCAGTGGAATTCATGGTCTCCAAAGGAGAGGAGGATAACATGGCCTCTCTCCCAGCGACAC
ATGAGTTACACATCTTTGGCTCCTTCAACGGTGTGGACTTTGACATGGTGGGTCGTGGCACCGGCAATCC
AAATGATGGTTATGAGGAGTTAAACCTGAAGTCCACCAAGGGTGACCTCCAGTTCTCCCCCTGGATTCTG
GTCCCTCAAATCGGGTATGGATTCCATCAGTACCTGCCCTTCCCCGACGGGATGTCGCCTTTCCAGGCCG
CCATGAAAGATGGCTCCGGATACCAAGTCCATCGCACAATGCAGTTTGAAGACGGTGCCTCCCTGACTTC
CAACTACCGCTACACCTACGAGGGAAGCCACATCAAAGGAGAGTTTCAGGTGAAGGGGACTGGTTTCCCT
GCTGACGGTCCTGTGATGACCAACTCGCTGACCGCTGCGGACTGGTGCGTGACCAAGATGCTGTACCCCA
ACGACAAAACCATCATCAGCACCTTTGACTGGACTTACACCACTGGAAATGGCAAGCGCTACCAGAGCAC
TGCGCGGACCACCTACACCTTTGCCAAGCCAATGGCGGCCAACATCCTGAAGAACCAGCCGATGTTCGTG
TTCCGTAAGACGGAACTCAAGCACTCCAAGACCGAACTCAACTTCAAGGAGTGGCAAAAGGCATTTACCG
ATGTGATGTCGACTGGCACTGGTTCTACGGGCTCGGGCTCCTCAGGAGAGGAGGATAACATGGCCTCTCT
CCCAGCGACACATGAGTTACACATCTTTGGCTCCTTCAACGGTGTGGACTTTGACATGGTGGGTCGTGGC
ACCGGCAATCCAAATGATGGTTATGAGGAGTTAAACCTGAAGTCCACCAAGGGTGACCTCCAGTTCTCCC
CCTGGATTCTGGTCCCTCAAATCGGGTATGGCTTCCATCAGTACCTGCCCTTCCCCGACGGGATGTCGCC
TTTCCAGGCCGCCATGAAAGATGGCTCCGGATACCAAGTCCATCGCACAATGCAGTTTGAAGACGGTGCC
TCCCTGACTTCCAACTACCGCTACACCTACGAGGGAAGCCACATCAAAGGAGAGTTTCAGGTGAAGGGGA
CTGGTTTCCCTGCTGACGGTCCTGTGATGACCAACTCGCTGACCGCTGCGGACTGGTGCGTGACCAAGAT
GCTGTACCCCAACGACAAAACCATCATCAGCACCTTTGACTGGACTTACACCACTGGAAATGGCAAGCGC
TACCAGAGCACTGCGCGGACCACCTACACCTTTGCCAAGCCAATGGCGGCCAACATCCTGAAGAACCAGC
CGATGTTCGTGTTCCGTAAGACGGAACTCAAGCACTCCAAGACCGAACTCAACTTCAAGGAGTGGCAAAA
GGCATTTACCGATGTGATGGGCATGGACGAGCTGTACAAGTAAAGCGGCCGCGACGGTACCGCGGGCCCG
GGATCCACCGGATCTAGATAACTGATCATAATCAGCCATACCACATTTGTAGAGGTTTTACTTGCTTTAA
AAAACCTCCCACACCTCCCCCTGAACCTGAAACATAAAATGAATGCAATTGTTGTTGTTAACTTGTTTAT
TGCAGCTTATAATGGTTACAAATAAAGCAATAGCATCACAAATTTCACAAATAAAGCATTTTTTTCACTG
CATTCTAGTTGTGGTTTGTCCAAACTCATCAATGTATCTTAACGCGTAAATTGTAAGCGTTAATATTTTG
TTAAAATTCGCGTTAAATTTTTGTTAAATCAGCTCATTTTTTAACCAATAGGCCGAAATCGGCAAAATCC
CTTATAAATCAAAAGAATAGACCGAGATAGGGT
[37 nt withheld, positions 5284-5320]
AAAGAACGTGGACTCCAACGTCAAAGG
[49 nt withheld, positions 5348-5396]
T
[91 nt withheld, positions 5398-5488]
G
[124 nt withheld, positions 5490-5613]
CAGGTGGCACTTTTCGGGGAAATGTGCGCGGAACCCCTATTTGTTTATTTTTCTAAATACATTCAAATAT
GTATCCGCTCATGAGACAATAACCCTGATAAATGCTTCAATAATATTGAAAAAGGAAGAGTCCTGAGGCG
GAAAGAACCAGCTGTGGAATGTGTGTCAGTTAGGGTGTGGAAAGTCCCCAGGCTCCCCAGCAGGCAGAAG
TATGCAAAGCATGCATCTCAATTAGTCAGCAACCAGGTGTGGAAAGTCCCCAGGCTCCCCAGCAGGCAGA
AGTATGCAAAGCATGCATCTCAATTAGTCAGCAACCATAGTCCCGCCCCTAACTCCGCCCATCCCGCCCC
TAACTCCGCCCAGTTCCGCCCATTCTCCGCCCCATGGCTGACTAATTTTTTTTATTTATGCAGAGGCCGA
GGCCGCCTCGGCCTCTGAGCTATTCCAGAAGTAGTGAGGAGGCTTTTTTGGAGGCCTAGGCTTTTGCAAA
GATCGATCAAGAGACAGGATGAGGATCGTTTCGCATGATTGAACAAGATGGATTGCACGCAGGTTCTCCG
GCCGCTTGGGTGGAGAGGCTATTCGGCTATGACTGGGCACAACAGACAATCGGCTGCTCTGATGCCGCCG
TGTTCCGGCTGTCAGCGCAGGGGCGCCCGGTTCTTTTTGTCAAGACCGACCTGTCCGGTGCCCTGAATGA
ACTGCAAGACGAGGCAGCGCGGCTATCGTGGCTGGCCACGACGGGCGTTCCTTGCGCAGCTGTGCTCGAC
GTTGTCACTGAAGCGGGAAGGGACTGGCTGCTATTGGGCGAAGTGCCGGGGCAGGATCTCCTGTCATCTC
ACCTTGCTCCTGCCGAGAAAGTATCCATCATGGCTGATGCAATGCGGCGGCTGCATACGCTTG
